Addgene plasmid #146768: pT7-EGFP-C1-HsTDRD3_K
Purpose: Mammalian Expression of HsTDRD3
Depositing lab: Elisa Izaurralde. Depositing organization: Max Planck Institute for Developmental Biology. Publication: SMG6 interacts with the exon junction complex via two conserved EJC-binding motifs (EBMs) required for nonsense-mediated mRNA decay. Kashima I, Jonas S, Jayachandran U, Buchwald G, Conti E, Lupas AN, Izaurralde E. Genes Dev. 2010 Nov 1. 24(21):2440-50. 10.1101/gad.604610 PubMed 20930030.
Backbone
  Vector backbone: Unknown
  Vector type: Mammalian Expression
Growth in bacteria
  Bacterial resistance: Kanamycin, 50 μg/mL
  Growth temperature: 37°C
  Growth strain: DH5alpha
  Copy number: High Copy
Gene/Insert
  Gene/Insert name: HsTDRD3 (alt name: tudor domain containing 3)
  Species: H. sapiens (human)
  Mutation: two non silent mutations H100R and P508H compared to the sequence given by UniProt.: Q9H7E2-2 isoform 2
  Entrez Gene: TDRD3 (a.k.a. RP11-459E2.1, FLJ21007)
  Cloning method: Unknown
Terms and licenses: Academic/Nonprofit Terms; Industry Terms: Not Available to Industry
Depositor comments: Plasmids from this collection were made available to the research community and donated after the lab closed. Please note that the sequence provided by the depositing laboratory may be theoretical/predicted or based on Sanger sequencing results. There may be discrepancies between sequencing results obtained by Addgene and the depositor sequence. If an Addgene verified sequence is not available, please contact before placing your order to request that our lab fully sequence the plasmid.
How to cite: pT7-EGFP-C1-HsTDRD3_K was a gift from Elisa Izaurralde (Addgene plasmid # 146768 ; http://n2t.net/addgene:146768 ; RRID:Addgene_146768)
