[The description below was written by a language model from this plasmid's Addgene catalogue record and pLannotate feature annotations shown in this document.]
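Description:
pT7-EGFP-C1-HsTDRD3_K is a 6,728 nt mammalian expression plasmid that produces human TDRD3 (tudor domain containing 3) fused to the C-terminus of EGFP. The catalogue lists the backbone as unknown, but the name and feature layout are consistent with an EGFP-C1-type vector modified by insertion of a T7 promoter. It replicates in E. coli from a high-copy ColE1/pUC origin and also carries an f1 origin for single-stranded DNA production. Selection relies on a single Tn5 NeoR/KanR gene placed behind tandem bacterial (bla) and SV40 early promoters and followed by the HSV TK polyadenylation signal. This gene gives kanamycin resistance in bacteria and can give G418 resistance in transfected mammalian cells.

The expression cassette begins with the human CMV immediate early enhancer and promoter. A T7 promoter lies between the CMV promoter and the EGFP start, which would also permit transcription by T7 RNA polymerase, for example in vitro. The EGFP coding sequence runs through a short polylinker remnant directly into the TDRD3 open reading frame, and the transcript ends at the SV40 poly(A) signal. According to the depositor, the insert corresponds to UniProt isoform 2 but carries two non-silent changes, H100R and P508H. Several small annotated fragments (HIV-1 LTR, SV40 large T antigen, ble, bGH poly(A)) are probably incidental similarity matches or backbone remnants rather than functional parts.

TDRD3 is a scaffold protein that binds dimethylarginine-containing proteins. The plasmid comes from a study of exon junction complex binding motifs and nonsense-mediated mRNA decay. It suits expression of fluorescently tagged TDRD3 in human cells for localisation or interaction assays, although the record states only mammalian expression as its purpose.
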