Features (pLannotate 1.2.2; 18 found; start..end, strand, type, name):
     61..364     +  enhancer       CMV enhancer: human cytomegalovirus immediate early enhancer
    365..568     +  promoter       CMV promoter: human cytomegalovirus (CMV) immediate early promoter
    564..597     +  LTR            5' LTR (truncated) (fragment): truncated 5' long terminal repeat (LTR) from HIV-1
    613..631     +  promoter       T7 promoter: promoter for bacteriophage T7 RNA polymerase
    665..1381    +  CDS            EGFP: EGFP is a basic (constitutively fluorescent) green fluorescent protein published in 1996, derived from Aequorea victoria. It is reported to be a rapidly-maturing weak dimer with moderate acid sensitivity.
   1382..1402    +  misc_feature   MCS (fragment): multiple cloning site
   1403..3352    +  CDS            TDRD3 (sequence partly withheld): TDRD3_HUMAN - Experimental evidence at protein level: Swiss-Prot protein existence level 1. Scaffolding protein that specifically recognizes and binds dimethylarginine-containing proteins. In nucleus, acts as a coactivator: recognizes and binds asymmetric dimethylation on the core histone tails associated with transcriptional activation (H3R17me2a and H4R3me2a) and recruits proteins at these arginine-methylated loci. In cytoplasm, may play a role in the assembly and/or disassembly of mRNA stress granules and in the regulation of translation of target mRNAs by binding Arg/Gly-rich motifs (GAR)
   3356..3392    +  misc_feature   MCS (fragment): multiple cloning site
   3409..3493    +  CDS            large T antigen (fragment): large T antigen from SV40 (simian virus 40)
   3516..3637    +  polyA_signal   SV40 poly(A) signal: SV40 polyadenylation signal
   3671..4099    -  rep_origin     f1 ori (sequence partly withheld): f1 bacteriophage origin of replication; arrow indicates direction of (+) strand synthesis
   4126..4230    +  promoter       AmpR promoter: bla
   4232..4589    +  promoter       SV40 promoter: SV40 enhancer and early promoter
   4624..5418    +  CDS            NeoR/KanR: aminoglycoside phosphotransferase from Tn5; aph(3')-II (or nptII); confers resistance to neomycin, kanamycin, and G418 (Geneticin®)
   5439..5591    +  CDS            ble (fragment): BLE_KLEPN - Experimental evidence at protein level: Swiss-Prot protein existence level 1. Binding protein with a strong affinity to the bleomycin family of antibiotics. Binds to CL990; an antimitotic-antibiotic compound. From Klebsiella pneumoniae.
   5650..5697    +  polyA_signal   HSV TK poly(A) signal: herpes simplex virus thymidine kinase polyadenylation signal (Cole and Stacy, 1985)
   5788..5804    -  polyA_signal   bGH poly(A) signal (fragment): bovine growth hormone polyadenylation signal
   6026..6614    +  rep_origin     ori: high-copy-number ColE1/pMB1/pBR322/pUC origin of replication
>Addgene plasmid #146768 | pT7-EGFP-C1-HsTDRD3_K | depositor full sequence | sequence record 289214 | Full Sequence
TAGTTATTAATAGTAATCAATTACGGGGTCATTAGTTCATAGCCCATATATGGAGTTCCGCGTTACATAA
CTTACGGTAAATGGCCCGCCTGGCTGACCGCCCAACGACCCCCGCCCATTGACGTCAATAATGACGTATG
TTCCCATAGTAACGCCAATAGGGACTTTCCATTGACGTCAATGGGTGGAGTATTTACGGTAAACTGCCCA
CTTGGCAGTACATCAAGTGTATCATATGCCAAGTACGCCCCCTATTGACGTCAATGACGGTAAATGGCCC
GCCTGGCATTATGCCCAGTACATGACCTTATGGGACTTTCCTACTTGGCAGTACATCTACGTATTAGTCA
TCGCTATTACCATGGTGATGCGGTTTTGGCAGTACATCAATGGGCGTGGATAGCGGTTTGACTCACGGGG
ATTTCCAAGTCTCCACCCCATTGACGTCAATGGGAGTTTGTTTTGGCACCAAAATCAACGGGACTTTCCA
AAATGTCGTAACAACTCCGCCCCATTGACGCAAATGGGCGGTAGGCGTGTACGGTGGGAGGTCTATATAA
GCAGAGCTCTCTGGCTAACTAGAGAACCCACTGCTTACTGGCTTATCGAAATTAATACGACTCACTATAG
GGAGACCCAAGCTCTAGCGCTACCGGTCGCCACCATGGTGAGCAAGGGCGAGGAGCTGTTCACCGGGGTG
GTGCCCATCCTGGTCGAGCTGGACGGCGACGTAAACGGCCACAAGTTCAGCGTGTCCGGCGAGGGCGAGG
GCGATGCCACCTACGGCAAGCTGACCCTGAAGTTCATCTGCACCACCGGCAAGCTGCCCGTGCCCTGGCC
CACCCTCGTGACCACCCTGACCTACGGCGTGCAGTGCTTCAGCCGCTACCCCGACCACATGAAGCAGCAC
GACTTCTTCAAGTCCGCCATGCCCGAAGGCTACGTCCAGGAGCGCACCATCTTCTTCAAGGACGACGGCA
ACTACAAGACCCGCGCCGAGGTGAAGTTCGAGGGCGACACCCTGGTGAACCGCATCGAGCTGAAGGGCAT
CGACTTCAAGGAGGACGGCAACATCCTGGGGCACAAGCTGGAGTACAACTACAACAGCCACAACGTCTAT
ATCATGGCCGACAAGCAGAAGAACGGCATCAAGGTGAACTTCAAGATCCGCCACAACATCGAGGACGGCA
GCGTGCAGCTCGCCGACCACTACCAGCAGAACACCCCCATCGGCGACGGCCCCGTGCTGCTGCCCGACAA
CCACTACCTGAGCACCCAGTCCGCCCTGAGCAAAGACCCCAACGAGAAGCGCGATCACATGGTCCTGCTG
GAGTTCGTGACCGCCGCCGGGATCACTCTCGGCATGGACGAGCTGTACAAGTCCGGACTCAGATCTCGAG
CTATGCTGCGATTACAGATGACTGATGGTCATATAAGTTGCACAGCAGTAGAATTTAGTTATATGTCAAA
AATAAGCCTGAACACACCACCTGGAACTAAAGTTAAGCTCTCAGGCATTGTTGACATAAAAAATGGATTC
CTGCTCTTGAATGACTCTAACACCACAGTTCTTGGTGGTGAAGTGGAACACCTTATTGAGAAATGGGAGT
TACAGAGAAGCTTATCAAAACACAATAGAAGCAATATTGGAACTGAAGGTGGACCACCGCCTTTTGTGCC
TTTTGGACAGTGTGTATCTCGTGTCCAAGTGGATAGCAGAGAACTTGATCGAAGAAAAACATTGCAAGTT
ACAATGCCTGTCAAACCTACAAATGATAATGATGAATTTGAAAAGCAAAGGACGGCTGCTATTGCTGAAG
TTGCAAAGAGCAAGGAAACCAAGACATTTGGAGGAGGTGGTGGTGGTGCTAGAAGTAATCTCAATATGAA
TGCTGCTGGTAACCGAAATAGGGAAGTTTTACAGAAAGAAAAGTCAACCAAATCAGAGGGAAAACATGAA
GGTGTCTATAGAGAACTGGTTGATGAGAAAGCTCTGAAGCACATAACGGAAATGGGCTTCAGTAAGGAAG
CATCGAGGCAAGCTCTTATGGATAATGGCAACAACTTAGAAGCAGCACTGAACGTACTTCTTACAAGCAA
TAAACAGAAACCTGTTATGGGTCCTCCTCTGAGAGGTAGAGGAAAAGGCAGGGGGCGAATAAGATCTGAA
GATGAAGAGGACCTGGGAAATGCAAGGCCATCAGCACCAAGCACATTATTTGATTTCTTGGAATCTAAAA
TGGGAACTTTGAATGTGGAAGAACCTAAATCACAGCCACAGCAGCTTCATCAGGGACAATACAGATCATC
AAATACTGAGCAAAATGGAGTAAAAGATAATAATCATCTGAGACATCCTCCTCGAAATGATACCAGGCAG
CCAAGAAATGAAAAACCGCCTCGTTTTCAAAGAGACTCCCAAAATTCAAAGTCAGTTTTAGAAGGCAGTG
GATTACCTAGAAATAGAGGTTCTGAAAGACCAAGTACTTCTTCAGTATCTGAAGTATGGGCTGAAGACAG
AATCAAATGTGATAGACCGTATTCTAGATATGACAGAACTAAAGATACTTCATATCCTTTAGGTTCTCAG
CATAGTGATGGTGCTTTTAAAAAAAGAGATAACTCTATGCAAAGCAGATCAGGAAAAGGTCCCTCCTTTG
CAGAGGCAAAAGAAAATCCACTTCCTCAAGGATCTGTAGATTATAATAATCAAAAACGTGGAAAAAGAGA
AAGCCAAACATCTATTCCTGATTATTTTTATGACAGGAAATCACAAACAATAAATAATGAAGCTTTCAGT
GGTATAAAAATTGAAAAACATTTTAATGTAAATACTGATTATCAGAATCCAGTTCGAAGTAATAGTTTCA
TTGGTGTTCCAAATGGAGAAGTAGAAATGCCACTGAAAGGAAGACGAATAGGACATATTAAGCCAGCAGG
ACCTGTCACAGCTGTACCCTGTGATGATAAAATATTTTACAATAGTGGGCCCAAACGAAGATCTGGGCCA
ATTAAG
[228 nt withheld, positions 3017-3244]
GAAGGCACCTACGATCAAACTCTGGAGTTCCGTAGGGGAGGTGATGGCCAGCCAAGACGATCCACTCGGC
CAACCCAACAGTTTTACCAACCACCCCGGGCTCGGAACTAAGAATTCTGCAGTCGACGGTACCGCGGGCC
CGGGATCCACCGGATCTAGATAACTGATCATAATCAGCCATACCACATTTGTAGAGGTTTTACTTGCTTT
AAAAAACCTCCCACACCTCCCCCTGAACCTGAAACATAAAATGAATGCAATTGTTGTTGTTAACTTGTTT
ATTGCAGCTTATAATGGTTACAAATAAAGCAATAGCATCACAAATTTCACAAATAAAGCATTTTTTTCAC
TGCATTCTAGTTGTGGTTTGTCCAAACTCATCAATGTATCTTAACGCGTAAATTGTAAGCGTTAATATTT
TGTTAAAATTCGCGTTAAATTTTTGTTAAATCAGCTCATTTTTTAACCAATAGGCCGAAATCGGCAAAAT
CCCTTATAAATCAAAAGAATAGACCGAGATAGGGT
[37 nt withheld, positions 3770-3806]
AAAGAACGTGGACTCCAACGTCAAAGG
[49 nt withheld, positions 3834-3882]
T
[91 nt withheld, positions 3884-3974]
G
[124 nt withheld, positions 3976-4099]
CAGGTGGCACTTTTCGGGGAAATGTGCGCGGAACCCCTATTTGTTTATTTTTCTAAATACATTCAAATAT
GTATCCGCTCATGAGACAATAACCCTGATAAATGCTTCAATAATATTGAAAAAGGAAGAGTCCTGAGGCG
GAAAGAACCAGCTGTGGAATGTGTGTCAGTTAGGGTGTGGAAAGTCCCCAGGCTCCCCAGCAGGCAGAAG
TATGCAAAGCATGCATCTCAATTAGTCAGCAACCAGGTGTGGAAAGTCCCCAGGCTCCCCAGCAGGCAGA
AGTATGCAAAGCATGCATCTCAATTAGTCAGCAACCATAGTCCCGCCCCTAACTCCGCCCATCCCGCCCC
TAACTCCGCCCAGTTCCGCCCATTCTCCGCCCCATGGCTGACTAATTTTTTTTATTTATGCAGAGGCCGA
GGCCGCCTCGGCCTCTGAGCTATTCCAGAAGTAGTGAGGAGGCTTTTTTGGAGGCCTAGGCTTTTGCAAA
GATCGATCAAGAGACAGGATGAGGATCGTTTCGCATGATTGAACAAGATGGATTGCACGCAGGTTCTCCG
GCCGCTTGGGTGGAGAGGCTATTCGGCTATGACTGGGCACAACAGACAATCGGCTGCTCTGATGCCGCCG
TGTTCCGGCTGTCAGCGCAGGGGCGCCCGGTTCTTTTTGTCAAGACCGACCTGTCCGGTGCCCTGAATGA
ACTGCAAGACGAGGCAGCGCGGCTATCGTGGCTGGCCACGACGGGCGTTCCTTGCGCAGCTGTGCTCGAC
GTTGTCACTGAAGCGGGAAGGGACTGGCTGCTATTGGGCGAAGTGCCGGGGCAGGATCTCCTGTCATCTC
ACCTTGCTCCTGCCGAGAAAGTATCCATCATGGCTGATGCAATGCGGCGGCTGCATACGCTTGATCCGGC
TACCTGCCCATTCGACCACCAAGCGAAACATCGCATCGAGCGAGCACGTACTCGGATGGAAGCCGGTCTT
GTCGATCAGGATGATCTGGACGAAGAGCATCAGGGGCTCGCGCCAGCCGAACTGTTCGCCAGGCTCAAGG
CGAGCATGCCCGACGGCGAGGATCTCGTCGTGACCCATGGCGATGCCTGCTTGCCGAATATCATGGTGGA
AAATGGCCGCTTTTCTGGATTCATCGACTGTGGCCGGCTGGGTGTGGCGGACCGCTATCAGGACATAGCG
TTGGCTACCCGTGATATTGCTGAAGAGCTTGGCGGCGAATGGGCTGACCGCTTCCTCGTGCTTTACGGTA
TCGCCGCTCCCGATTCGCAGCGCATCGCCTTCTATCGCCTTCTTGACGAGTTCTTCTGAGCGGGACTCTG
GGGTTCGAAATGACCGACCAAGCGACGCCCAACCTGCCATCACGAGATTTCGATTCCACCGCCGCCTTCT
ATGAAAGGTTGGGCTTCGGAATCGTTTTCCGGGACGCCGGCTGGATGATCCTCCAGCGCGGGGATCTCAT
GCTGGAGTTCTTCGCCCACCCTAGGGGGAGGCTAACTGAAACACGGAAGGAGACAATACCGGAAGGAACC
CGCGCTATGACGGCAATAAAAAGACAGAATAAAACGCACGGTGTTGGGTCGTTTGTTCATAAACGCGGGG
TTCGGTCCCAGGGCTGGCACTCTGTCGATACCCCACCGAGACCCCATTGGGGCCAATACGCCCGCGTTTC
TTCCTTTTCCCCACCCCACCCCCCAAGTTCGGGTGAAGGCCCAGGGCTCGCAGCCAACGTCGGGGCGGCA
GGCCCTGCCATAGCCTCAGGTTACTCATATATACTTTAGATTGATTTAAAACTTCATTTTTAATTTAAAA
GGATCTAGGTGAAGATCCTTTTTGATAATCTCATGACCAAAATCCCTTAACGTGAGTTTTCGTTCCACTG
AGCGTCAGACCCCGTAGAAAAGATCAAAGGATCTTCTTGAGATCCTTTTTTTCTGCGCGTAATCTGCTGC
TTGCAAACAAAAAAACCACCGCTACCAGCGGTGGTTTGTTTGCCGGATCAAGAGCTACCAACTCTTTTTC
CGAAGGTAACTGGCTTCAGCAGAGCGCAGATACCAAATACTGTCCTTCTAGTGTAGCCGTAGTTAGGCCA
CCACTTCAAGAACTCTGTAGCACCGCCTACATACCTCGCTCTGCTAATCCTGTTACCAGTGGCTGCTGCC
AGTGGCGATAAGTCGTGTCTTACCGGGTTGGACTCAAGACGATAGTTACCGGATAAGGCGCAGCGGTCGG
GCTGAACGGGGGGTTCGTGCACACAGCCCAGCTTGGAGCGAACGACCTACACCGAACTGAGATACCTACA
GCGTGAGCTATGAGAAAGCGCCACGCTTCCCGAAGGGAGAAAGGCGGACAGGTATCCGGTAAGCGGCAGG
GTCGGAACAGGAGAGCGCACGAGGGAGCTTCCAGGGGGAAACGCCTGGTATCTTTATAGTCCTGTCGGGT
TTCGCCACCTCTGACTTGAGCGTCGATTTTTGTGATGCTCGTCAGGGGGGCGGAGCCTATGGAAAAACGC
CAGCAACGCGGCCTTTTTACGGTTCCTGGCCTTTTGCTGGCCTTTTGCTCACATGTTCTTTCCTGCGTTA
TCCCCTGATTCTGTGGATAACCGTATTACCGCCATGCAT
